Addgene plasmid #120629: Smp_153390-Cd4-bio-His
Purpose: Expression of recombinant S. mansoni protein
Depositing lab: Gavin Wright. Depositing organization: Wellcome Sanger Institute. Publication: A library of cell-surface and secreted proteins from Schistosoma mansoni identifies early serological markers of infection. Cécile Crosnier, Anna V. Protasio, Gabriel Rinaldi, Shona Wilson, Matthew Berriman, Gavin J. Wright. bioRXiv 10.1101/593616.
Backbone
  Vector backbone: pTT3
  Backbone manufacturer: Yves Durocher, NRC
  Backbone size w/o insert (bp): 6686
  Vector type: Mammalian Expression
Growth in bacteria
  Bacterial resistance: Ampicillin, 100 μg/mL
  Growth temperature: 37°C
  Growth strain: DH5alpha
  Copy number: High Copy
Gene/Insert
  Gene/Insert name: Smp_153390
  Species: Schistosoma mansoni
  Insert size (bp): 1231
  Entrez Gene: Smp_153390.1 (a.k.a. Smp_153390.1, Smp_153390.2)
  Promoter: CMV
  Tag / fusion protein: ratCd4(d3+4)-bio-6His (C terminal on backbone)
  Cloning method: Restriction Enzyme; 5′ cloning site NotI (not destroyed); 3′ cloning site AscI (not destroyed)
Terms and licenses: Academic/Nonprofit Terms; Industry Terms: Not Available to Industry
How to cite: Smp_153390-Cd4-bio-His was a gift from Gavin Wright (Addgene plasmid # 120629 ; http://n2t.net/addgene:120629 ; RRID:Addgene_120629)
