[The description below was written by a language model from this plasmid's Addgene catalogue record and pLannotate feature annotations shown in this document.]
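Description:
Smp_153390-Cd4-bio-His is a mammalian expression plasmid built on the pTT3 backbone for producing a recombinant, secreted form of the Schistosoma mansoni protein Smp_153390. It is propagated in E. coli at high copy from a ColE1/pUC-type origin under ampicillin selection (β-lactamase with its own promoter). The backbone also carries a large fragment of the Epstein-Barr virus oriP, which in cells expressing EBNA1 supports episomal maintenance and so boosts yield in transient transfections. Short remnants of lac regulatory elements and other bacterial sequences are annotated near the origin and appear to be vector carry-over rather than functional parts.

Expression is driven by the human CMV immediate-early enhancer and promoter, followed by adenovirus-derived leader and splice sequences and a chimeric intron fragment that aid mRNA processing and translation; the antisense "PTP" hit in this region most likely reflects the adenoviral origin of these leader sequences rather than a real coding element. A fragment of a mouse immunoglobulin heavy chain signal sequence is annotated at the start of the open reading frame, which would direct the product into the secretory pathway. The roughly 1.2 kb parasite insert sits between retained NotI and AscI sites; the feature table leaves this span unannotated. It is fused at its C terminus to domains 3 and 4 of rat Cd4, a biotinylation ("bio") sequence and a six-histidine tag, although only the Cd4 portion is detected in the annotation. A rabbit β-globin polyadenylation signal ends the transcript. The Cd4 domains serve as a common antibody-recognisable tag, the bio sequence permits capture on streptavidin, and the His tag permits affinity purification. The plasmid belongs to a library of S. mansoni cell-surface and secreted proteins used to search for early serological markers of infection.
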