Features (pLannotate 1.2.2; 18 found; start..end, strand, type, name):
      7..386     +  enhancer       CMV enhancer: human cytomegalovirus immediate early enhancer
    388..587     +  promoter       CMV promoter: human cytomegalovirus (CMV) immediate early promoter
    655..693     +  misc_feature   Ad SA (fragment): adenovirus major late transcript splice acceptor (Friedrich and Soriano, 1991)
    726..935     -  CDS            PTP (fragment): TERM_ADE02 - Experimental evidence at protein level: Swiss-Prot protein existence level 1. Protein covalently bound to the viral DNA that acts as a primer for viral genomic replication by DNA strand displacement. Assembles on the viral origin of replication in an initiation complex with viral polymerase, DBP, host NFIA and host POU2F1/OCT1. During initiation, the polymerase covalently couples the first dCTP with Ser- 580 of pTP. The terminal protein stimulates the template activity over 20 fold compared to protein-free templates. Neo-synthesized viral genomes are linked to two preterminal prot
    966..1055    +  intron         chimeric intron (fragment): chimera between introns from adenovirus and immunoglobulin heavy chain genes
   1074..1120    +  CDS            IgH signal sequence (fragment): signal sequence from the mouse immunoglobulin heavy chain variable region
   2430..2990    +  CDS            Cd4 (fragment): CD4_RAT - Experimental evidence at protein level: Swiss-Prot protein existence level 1. Integral membrane glycoprotein that plays an essential role in the immune response and serves multiple functions in responses against both external and internal offenses. In T-cells, functions primarily as a coreceptor for MHC class II molecule:peptide complex. The antigens presented by class II peptides are derived from extracellular proteins while class I peptides are derived from cytosolic proteins. Interacts simultaneously with the T-cell receptor (TCR) and the MHC class II presented by antigen presenti
   3150..3205    +  polyA_signal   β-globin poly(A) signal: rabbit β-globin polyadenylation signal (Gil and Proudfoot, 1987)
   3719..5400    -  rep_origin     oriP (fragment): Epstein-Barr virus oriP replication origin (Yates et al., 2000)
   5527..5631    +  promoter       AmpR promoter: bla
   5632..6492    +  CDS            AmpR: β-lactamase; bla; confers resistance to ampicillin, carbenicillin, and related antibiotics
   6663..7251    +  rep_origin     ori: high-copy-number ColE1/pMB1/pBR322/pUC origin of replication
   7434..7526    +  CDS            lacI (fragment): lac repressor; lacI; The lac repressor binds to the lac operator to inhibit transcription in E. coli. This inhibition can be relieved by adding lactose or isopropyl-β-D-thiogalactopyranoside (IPTG).
   7539..7560    +  protein_bind   CAP binding site: CAP binding activates transcription in the presence of cAMP. E. coli catabolite activator protein
   7575..7605    +  promoter       lac promoter: promoter for the E. coli lac operon
   7613..7629    +  protein_bind   lac operator: The lac repressor binds to the lac operator to inhibit transcription in E. coli. This inhibition can be relieved by adding lactose or isopropyl-β-D-thiogalactopyranoside (IPTG). lac repressor encoded by lacI
   7699..7715    +  promoter       tet promoter (fragment): E. coli promoter for tetracycline efflux protein gene
   7725..7750    -  CDS            bla(M) (fragment): β-lactamase lacking the signal sequence; bla(M); allows cytosolic expression of β-lactamase
>Addgene plasmid #120629 | Smp_153390-Cd4-bio-His | addgene full sequence | sequence record 234391 | Addgene NGS Result
CATGTTGACATTGATTATTGACTAGTTATTAATAGTAATCAATTACGGGGTCATTAGTTCATAGCCCATA
TATGGAGTTCCGCGTTACATAACTTACGGTAAATGGCCCGCCTGGCTGACCGCCCAACGACCCCCGCCCA
TTGACGTCAATAATGACGTATGTTCCCATAGTAACGCCAATAGGGACTTTCCATTGACGTCAATGGGTGG
AGTATTTACGGTAAACTGCCCACTTGGCAGTACATCAAGTGTATCATATGCCAAGTCCGCCCCCTATTGA
CGTCAATGACGGTAAATGGCCCGCCTGGCATTATGCCCAGTACATGACCTTACGGGACTTTCCTACTTGG
CAGTACATCTACGTATTAGTCATCGCTATTACCATGGTGATGCGGTTTTGGCAGTACACCAATGGGCGTG
GATAGCGGTTTGACTCACGGGGATTTCCAAGTCTCCACCCCATTGACGTCAATGGGAGTTTGTTTTGGCA
CCAAAATCAACGGGACTTTCCAAAATGTCGTAATAACCCCGCCCCGTTGACGCAAATGGGCGGTAGGCGT
GTACGGTGGGAGGTCTATATAAGCAGAGCTCGTTTAGTGAACCGTCAGATCCTCACTCTCTTCCGCATCG
CTGTCTGCGAGGGCCAGCTGTTGGGCTCGCGGTTGAGGACAAACTCTTCGCGGTCTTTCCAGTACTCTTG
GATCGGAAACCCGTCGGCCTCCGAACGGTACTCCGCCACCGAGGGACCTGAGCGAGTCCGCATCGACCGG
ATCGGAAAACCTCTCGAGAAAGGCGTCTAACCAGTCACAGTCGCAAGGTAGGCTGAGCACCGTGGCGGGC
GGCAGCGGGTGGCGGTCGGGGTTGTTTCTGGCGGAGGTGCTGCTGATGATGTAATTAAAGTAGGCGGTCT
TGAGACGGCGGATGGTCGAGGTGAGGTGTGGCAGGCTTGAGATCCAGCTGTTGGGGTGAGTACTCCCTCT
CAAAAGCGGGCATTACTTCTGCGCTAAGATTGTCAGTTTCCAAAAACGAGGAGGATTTGATATTCACCTG
GCCCGATCTGGCCATACACTTGAGTGACAATGACATCCACTTTGCCTTTCTCTCCACAGGTGTCCACTCC
CAGGTCCAAGTTTGCCACCATGGAGTTTCAGACCCAGGTACTCATGTCCCTGCTGCTCTGCATGTCTGGT
GCGGCCGCCTCTGGCGTCGTGGGCAAAGAACAGTTCAGCAAAGTGATCCTGATCAGCCTGGACGGCTTCC
GCTACGACTACTTCGACATGGCCAAGCAGCGGAACATCAACATGAGCGCCTTCGACAAGATCATCAACCA
GGGCGTGTACATCCGGCGGATCGAGAACGAGTTCCCCACCCTGACCTTCCCCAGCCACTTCAGCATCGTG
ACCGGCCTGCACCCTGGCTCTCACGGCATCGTGGACAACGTGTTCTACGACCCCATCATCAACGCCACCT
TCAGCAGCCGGAACCAGAGCACCGCCACCGACAGCAGATTCTACGATGTGGGCGCCGAGCCCATCTGGGT
CACCAATCAGTTCCACGGCCACAAGAGCGGCGTGACCTTCTGGATCGGCAGCGAGGCCATCATTAAGGGC
GAGCGGCCTACCCACTACCTGACCCCCTACAACGAGAGCATCACCTTCACCCAGCGGATCGACATCCTGA
TGGATTGGTTCGAGCACGAGAACATCAATCTGGGCCTGATGTACTACCACCAGCCCGACAGAGCCGGCCA
CATTCATGGCGCTGCCAGCGACGAGGTGTTCAAGGCCATCGAGGAAATCAACCACGGCCTGGAATACCTG
CTGACCAGCATCGAGATGCGGCCCAGCCTGAGCTGCTGCCTGAACCTGATCATCACCAGCGACCACGGCA
TGACCAACATCAGCAGCGACAGAGTGATCTACCTGCACGACTACATCCACCCCAACGAGTACATCTCCGC
CCCCAAGAAGTCCGCCGAGATCTGGACCCTGTGGCCCAAGCAGGGCTACACAGTGCGGAGCCTGTACAAC
AAGCTGAAGGACCGGCACTTCCGGCTGAACGTGTACCTGAAAGAGGAACTGCCCACCCGGTTCTTCTACG
GCAGCTCCGATAGAGTGGGCCCCGTGGTGGTGTATGCCGACATCGGCTGGACCATCATTGCCGACAGAAC
CAGCGGCATCACCCTGAAGAACAAGGGCGCCCACGGCTACGACCCTGACTACAAAGAGATGAGCCCCTTC
CTGATGGCCATGGGCCCCCAGATCGCCAAGAGCCAGCCTACCGAGCTGAAAGAGTCCATCAAGCTGATCG
ATATCTACAGCCTGATCTGCCTGATGCTGGACCTGGAACCCGCCCCTAACAACGGCAGCGTGTGCAGAGT
GCTGCCCCTGCTGAGCCAGGGCAGCTTCGCCAATATCAACAGACTGTCTGGCGCGCCGTCGACCTCCATC
ACGGCCTATAAGAGTGAGGGGGAGTCAGCGGAGTTCTCCTTCCCACTCAACCTTGGAGAGGAAAGCCTGC
AGGGAGAGTTGAGATGGAAGGCAGAGAAGGCTCCTTCTTCCCAGTCCTGGATCACCTTCTCCCTAAAGAA
CCAAAAGGTGTCTGTGCAGAAGTCTACTAGCAACCCCAAGTTCCAGCTGTCCGAAACGCTCCCACTCACC
CTTCAGATACCCCAGGTCTCCCTTCAGTTTGCTGGTTCTGGCAACCTGACCCTGACTCTGGACAGAGGGA
TACTGTATCAGGAAGTGAACCTGGTGGTGATGAAAGTGACTCAGCCCGACAGCAACACTTTGACCTGTGA
GGTGATGGGACCCACCTCACCCAAGATGAGACTGATCTTGAAGCAGGAGAATCAGGAGGCCAGGGTCTCC
AGGCAGGAGAAAGTGATTCAAGTGCAGGCCCCTGAAGCAGGGGTGTGGCAATGTCTACTGAGTGAAGGTG
AAGAGGTCAAGATGGACTCCAAGATCCAGGTTTTATCCAAAGGGTTGAATTCCGGCAGCCTGCACCACAT
CCTGGACGCCCAGAAGATGCTGTGGAACCACAGGGACAGGAACCTGCCTCCTCTGGCCCCTCTGGGCCCC
CACCACCATCACCACCATTGAGTCTAGACACGTGATTAATTAAGGATCCCCCGACCTCGACCTCTGGCTA
ATAAAGGAAATTTATTTTCATTGCAATAGTGTGTTGGAATTTTTTGTGTCTCTCACTCGGAAGGACATAT
GGGAGGGCAAATCATTTGGTCGAGATCCCTCGGAGATCTCTAGCTAGAGGATCGATCCCCGCCCCGGACG
AACTAAACCTGACTACGACATCTCTGCCCCTTCTTCGCGGGGCAGTGCATGTAATCCCTTCAGTTGGTTG
GTACAACTTGCCAACTGGGCCCTGTTCCACATGTGACACGGGGGGGGACCAAACACAAAGGGGTTCTCTG
ACTGTAGTTGACATCCTTATAAATGGATGTGCACATTTGCCAACACTGAGTGGCTTTCATCCTGGAGCAG
ACTTTGCAGTCTGTGGACTGCAACACAACATTGCCTTTATGTGTAACTCTTGGCTGAAGCTCTTACACCA
ATGCTGGGGGACATGTACCTCCCAGGGGCCCAGGAAGACTACGGGAGGCTACACCAACGTCAATCAGAGG
GGCCTGTGTAGCTACCGATAAGCGGACCCTCAAGAGGGCATTAGCAATAGTGTTTATAAGGCCCCCTTGT
TAACCCTAAACGGGTAGCATATGCTTCCCGGGTAGTAGTATATACTATCCAGACTAACCCTAATTCAATA
GCATATGTTACCCAACGGGAAGCATATGCTATCGAATTAGGGTTAGTAAAAGGGTCCTAAGGAACAGCGA
TATCTCCCACCCCATGAGCTGTCACGGTTTTATTTACATGGGGTCAGGATTCCACGAGGGTAGTGAACCA
TTTTAGTCACAAGGGCAGTGGCTGAAGATCAAGGAGCGGGCAGTGAACTCTCCTGAATCTTCGCCTGCTT
CTTCATTCTCCTTCGTTTAGCTAATAGAATAACTGCTGAGTTGTGAACAGTAAGGTGTATGTGAGGTGCT
CGAAAACAAGGTTTCAGGTGACGCCCCCAGAATAAAATTTGGACGGGGGGTTCAGTGGTGGCATTGTGCT
ATGACACCAATATAACCCTCACAAACCCCTTGGGCAATAAATACTAGTGTAGGAATGAAACATTCTGAAT
ATCTTTAACAATAGAAATCCATGGGGTGGGGACAAGCCGTAAAGACTGGATGTCCATCTCACACGAATTT
ATGGCTATGGGCAACACATAATCCTAGTGCAATATGATACTGGGGTTATTAAGATGTGTCCCAGGCAGGG
ACCAAGACAGGTGAACCATGTTGTTACACTCTATTTGTAACAAGGGGAAAGAGAGTGGACGCCGACAGCA
GCGGACTCCACTGGTTGTCTCTAACACCCCCGAAAATTAAACGGGGCTCCACGCCAATGGGGCCCATAAA
CAAAGACAAGTGGCCACTCTTTTTTTTGAAATTGTGGAGTGGGGGCACGCGTCAGCCCCCACACGCCGCC
CTGCGGTTTTGGACTGTAAAATAAGGGTGTAATAACTTGGCTGATTGTAACCCCGCTAACCACTGCGGTC
AAACCACTTGCCCACAAAACCACTAATGGCACCCCGGGGAATACCTGCATAAGTAGGTGGGCGGGCCAAG
ATAGGGGCGCGATTGCTGCGATCTGGAGGACAAATTACACACACTTGCGCCTGAGCGCCAAGCACAGGGT
TGTTGGTCCTCATATTCACGAGGTCGCTGAGAGCACGGTGGGCTAATGTTGCCATGGGTAGCATATACTA
CCCAAATATCTGGATAGCATATGCTATCCTAATCTATATCTGGGTAGCATAGGCTATCCTAATCTATATC
TGGGTAGCATATGCTATCCTAATCTATATCTGGGTAGTATATGCTATCCTAATTTATATCTGGGTAGCAT
AGGCTATCCTAATCTATATCTGGGTAGCATATGCTATCCTAATCTATATCTGGGTAGTATATGCTATCCT
AATCTGTATCCGGGTAGCATATGCTATCCTAATAGAGATTAGGGTAGTATATGCTATCCTAATTTATATC
TGGGTAGCATATACTACCCAAATATCTGGATAGCATATGCTATCCTAATCTATATCTGGGTAGCATATGC
TATCCTAATCTATATCTGGGTAGCATAGGCTATCCTAATCTATATCTGGGTAGCATATGCTATCCTAATC
TATATCTGGGTAGTATATGCTATCCTAATTTATATCTGGGTAGCATAGGCTATCCTAATCTATATCTGGG
TAGCATATGCTATCCTAATCTATATCTGGGTAGTATATGCTATCCTAATCTGTATCCGGGTAGCATATGC
TATCCTCATGATAAGCTGTCAAACATGAGAATTTTCTTGAAGACGAAAGGGCCTCGTGATACGCCTATTT
TTATAGGTTAATGTCATGATAATAATGGTTTCTTAGACGTCAGGTGGCACTTTTCGGGGAAATGTGCGCG
GAACCCCTATTTGTTTATTTTTCTAAATACATTCAAATATGTATCCGCTCATGAGACAATAACCCTGATA
AATGCTTCAATAATATTGAAAAAGGAAGAGTATGAGTATTCAACATTTCCGTGTCGCCCTTATTCCCTTT
TTTGCGGCATTTTGCCTTCCTGTTTTTGCTCACCCAGAAACGCTGGTGAAAGTAAAAGATGCTGAAGATC
AGTTGGGTGCACGAGTGGGTTACATCGAACTGGATCTCAACAGCGGTAAGATCCTTGAGAGTTTTCGCCC
CGAAGAACGTTTTCCAATGATGAGCACTTTTAAAGTTCTGCTATGTGGCGCGGTATTATCCCGTGTTGAC
GCCGGGCAAGAGCAACTCGGTCGCCGCATACACTATTCTCAGAATGACTTGGTTGAGTACTCACCAGTCA
CAGAAAAGCATCTTACGGATGGCATGACAGTAAGAGAATTATGCAGTGCTGCCATAACCATGAGTGATAA
CACTGCGGCCAACTTACTTCTGACAACGATCGGAGGACCGAAGGAGCTAACCGCTTTTTTGCACAACATG
GGGGATCATGTAACTCGCCTTGATCGTTGGGAACCGGAGCTGAATGAAGCCATACCAAACGACGAGCGTG
ACACCACGATGCCTGCAGCAATGGCAACAACGTTGCGCAAACTATTAACTGGCGAACTACTTACTCTAGC
TTCCCGGCAACAATTAATAGACTGGATGGAGGCGGATAAAGTTGCAGGACCACTTCTGCGCTCGGCCCTT
CCGGCTGGCTGGTTTATTGCTGATAAATCTGGAGCCGGTGAGCGTGGGTCTCGCGGTATCATTGCAGCAC
TGGGGCCAGATGGTAAGCCCTCCCGTATCGTAGTTATCTACACGACGGGGAGTCAGGCAACTATGGATGA
ACGAAATAGACAGATCGCTGAGATAGGTGCCTCACTGATTAAGCATTGGTAACTGTCAGACCAAGTTTAC
TCATATATACTTTAGATTGATTTAAAACTTCATTTTTAATTTAAAAGGATCTAGGTGAAGATCCTTTTTG
ATAATCTCATGACCAAAATCCCTTAACGTGAGTTTTCGTTCCACTGAGCGTCAGACCCCGTAGAAAAGAT
CAAAGGATCTTCTTGAGATCCTTTTTTTCTGCGCGTAATCTGCTGCTTGCAAACAAAAAAACCACCGCTA
CCAGCGGTGGTTTGTTTGCCGGATCAAGAGCTACCAACTCTTTTTCCGAAGGTAACTGGCTTCAGCAGAG
CGCAGATACCAAATACTGTTCTTCTAGTGTAGCCGTAGTTAGGCCACCACTTCAAGAACTCTGTAGCACC
GCCTACATACCTCGCTCTGCTAATCCTGTTACCAGTGGCTGCTGCCAGTGGCGATAAGTCGTGTCTTACC
GGGTTGGACTCAAGACGATAGTTACCGGATAAGGCGCAGCGGTCGGGCTGAACGGGGGGTTCGTGCACAC
AGCCCAGCTTGGAGCGAACGACCTACACCGAACTGAGATACCTACAGCGTGAGCTATGAGAAAGCGCCAC
GCTTCCCGAAGGGAGAAAGGCGGACAGGTATCCGGTAAGCGGCAGGGTCGGAACAGGAGAGCGCACGAGG
GAGCTTCCAGGGGGAAACGCCTGGTATCTTTATAGTCCTGTCGGGTTTCGCCACCTCTGACTTGAGCGTC
GATTTTTGTGATGCTCGTCAGGGGGGCGGAGCCTATGGAAAAACGCCAGCAACGCGGCCTTTTTACGGTT
CCTGGCCTTTTGCTGGCCTTTTGCTCACATGTTCTTTCCTGCGTTATCCCCTGATTCTGTGGATAACCGT
ATTACCGCCTTTGAGTGAGCTGATACCGCTCGCCGCAGCCGAACGACCGAGCGCAGCGAGTCAGTGAGCG
AGGAAGCGGAAGAGCGCCCAATACGCAAACCGCCTCTCCCCGCGCGTTGGCCGATTCATTAATGCAGCTG
GCACGACAGGTTTCCCGACTGGAAAGCGGGCAGTGAGCGCAACGCAATTAATGTGAGTTAGCTCACTCAT
TAGGCACCCCAGGCTTTACACTTTATGCTTCCGGCTCGTATGTTGTGTGGAATTGTGAGCGGATAACAAT
TTCACACAGGAAACAGCTATGACCATGATTACGCCAAGCTCTAGCTAGAGGTCGACCAATTCTCATGTTT
GACAGCTTATCATCGCAGATCCGGGCAACGTTGTTGCCATTGCTGCAGGCGCAGAACTGGTAGGTATGGA
AGATCTATACATTGAATCAATATTGGCAATTAGCCATATTAGTCATTGGTTATATAGCATAAATCAATAT
TGGCTATTGGCCATTGCATACGTTGTATCTATATCATAATATGTACATTTATATTGGCTCATGTCCAATA
TGACCGC
